Addgene plasmid #118677: pDEST 566-XERICO
Depositing lab: Kristiina Himanen. Publication: Genomic and Phenomic Screens for Flower Related RING Type Ubiquitin E3 Ligases in Arabidopsis. Pavicic M, Mouhu K, Wang F, Bilicka M, Chovancek E, Himanen K. Front Plant Sci. 2017 Mar 28;8:416. doi: 10.3389/fpls.2017.00416. eCollection 2017. PubMed 28400782.
Backbone
  Vector backbone: pDEST 566
  Vector type: Bacterial Expression
Growth in bacteria
  Bacterial resistance: Ampicillin, 100 μg/mL
  Growth temperature: 37°C
  Growth strain: DH5alpha
  Copy number: Low Copy
Gene/Insert
  Gene/Insert name: XERICO
  Species: A. thaliana (mustard weed)
  Insert size (bp): 489
  Entrez Gene: XERICO (a.k.a. AT2G04240)
  Promoter: T7
  Tag / fusion protein: His6-MBP (N terminal on insert)
  Cloning method: Gateway Cloning
Terms and licenses: Academic/Nonprofit Terms; Industry Terms: Not Available to Industry
Depositor comments: Our work is based on genomic approaches in Arabidopsis thaliana and groups of genes are presented in all of the following publications: Pavicic Mirko (2019). Multifaceted roles of RING-type ubiquitin E3 ligases: reverse phenomic approaches. http://urn.fi/URN:ISBN:978-951-51-5483-5 Pavicic M., Mouhu K., Wang F., Bilicka M., Chovancek E., & Himanen K. (2017). Genomic and phenomic screens for flower related RING type ubiquitin E3 ligases in Arabidopsis. Frontiers in Plant Science. doi.org/10.3389/fpls.2017.00416 Pavicic M., Wang F., Mouhu K., Himanen K. (2019). High throughput in vitro seed germination screen identified new ABA responsive RING-type ubiquitin E3 ligases in Arabidopsis thaliana. Plant Cell Tissue and Organ Culture. https://link.springer.com/article/10.1007/s11240-019-01700-9
How to cite: pDEST 566-XERICO was a gift from Kristiina Himanen (Addgene plasmid # 118677 ; http://n2t.net/addgene:118677 ; RRID:Addgene_118677)
