[The description below was written by a language model from this plasmid's Addgene catalogue record and pLannotate feature annotations shown in this document.]
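Description:
pDEST 566-XERICO is a bacterial expression plasmid of about 7.3 kb, made by Gateway recombination of the Arabidopsis thaliana XERICO coding sequence (AT2G04240, roughly 489 bp) into the pDEST 566 destination vector. The backbone is a pBR322/pET-style replicon. It carries a ColE1-type origin together with the bom region and the rop gene, consistent with its listing as low copy, and an f1 origin is also present. Selection is by ampicillin through the β-lactamase gene. Short remnants of a tetracycline resistance gene are annotated but are only fragments.

Expression is driven by a T7 promoter placed directly upstream of a lac operator and a phage T7 gene 10 ribosome binding site. A lacI gene with its own promoter is carried on the plasmid, so transcription is held off until induction with IPTG, and it requires a host that supplies T7 RNA polymerase. The open reading frame begins with a His6 tag, followed by a cytosolic form of maltose binding protein that lacks its signal sequence. It then runs through the attB1 site into XERICO, with attB2 flanking the insert on the far side. This yields an N-terminal His6-MBP fusion, in which MBP generally aids solubility and both tags allow affinity purification. Downstream lie a further short His-tag-like segment, whose relationship to the reading frame the record does not clarify, the rrnB T1 and T2 terminators, and a T7 terminator.

XERICO is annotated as a protein acting on abscisic acid homeostasis, probably through ubiquitin/proteasome-dependent degradation. The plasmid comes from a study screening RING-type ubiquitin E3 ligases in Arabidopsis. Its design suits production of recombinant XERICO protein in E. coli, although the record does not name the specific downstream assays.
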