Features (pLannotate 1.2.2; 26 found; start..end, strand, type, name):
      2..20      +  promoter       T7 promoter: promoter for bacteriophage T7 RNA polymerase
     21..45      +  protein_bind   lac operator: The lac repressor binds to the lac operator to inhibit transcription in E. coli. This inhibition can be relieved by adding lactose or isopropyl-β-D-thiogalactopyranoside (IPTG). lac repressor encoded by lacI
     60..82      +  RBS            RBS: efficient ribosome binding site from bacteriophage T7 gene 10 (Olins and Rangwala, 1989)
     99..116     +  CDS            7xHis (fragment): 6xHis affinity tag
    120..1217    +  CDS            MBP: maltose binding protein from E. coli; malE (mutated); This version of the gene does not encode a signal sequence, so MBP will remain in the cytosol.
   1236..1260    +  protein_bind   attB1: mutant version of attB; recombination site for the Gateway® BP reaction BP Clonase™
   1263..1748    +  CDS            XERICO: XERIC_ARATH - Experimental evidence at protein level: Swiss-Prot protein existence level 1. Function on abscisic acid homeostasis at post-translational level, probably through ubiquitin/proteasome-dependent substrate- specific degradation. From Arabidopsis thaliana (Mouse-ear cress).
   1753..1777    -  protein_bind   attB2: mutant version of attB; recombination site for the Gateway® BP reaction BP Clonase™
   1876..1893    +  CDS            9xHis (fragment): 9xHis affinity tag
   1940..2055    +  ncRNA          5S rRNA: Accession: RF00001 - 5S ribosomal RNA
   2059..2145    +  terminator     rrnB T1 terminator: Escherichia coli rrnB; transcription terminator T1 from the E. coli rrnB gene
   2237..2264    +  terminator     rrnB T2 terminator: transcription terminator T2 from the E. coli rrnB gene
   2283..2322    +  promoter       AmpR promoter (fragment): bla
   2332..2379    +  terminator     T7 terminator: transcription terminator for bacteriophage T7 RNA polymerase
   2416..2871    +  rep_origin     f1 ori (sequence partly withheld): f1 bacteriophage origin of replication; arrow indicates direction of (+) strand synthesis
   2986..3846    -  CDS            AmpR: β-lactamase; bla; confers resistance to ampicillin, carbenicillin, and related antibiotics
   3847..3939    -  promoter       AmpR promoter: bla
   4020..4608    +  rep_origin     ori: high-copy-number ColE1/pMB1/pBR322/pUC origin of replication
   4794..4933    -  misc_feature   bom: basis of mobility region from pBR322
   5035..5226    -  CDS            rop: Rop protein, which maintains plasmids at low copy number; rop
   5243..5623    +  CDS            YPB1_ECOLX: Protein predicted: Swiss-Prot protein existence level 4. From Escherichia coli.
   5685..5749    -  CDS            TcR (fragment): tetracycline efflux protein; tet; confers resistance to tetracycline
   5764..5785    -  protein_bind   CAP binding site: CAP binding activates transcription in the presence of cAMP. E. coli catabolite activator protein
   5798..6880    -  CDS            lacI: lac repressor; lacI; The lac repressor binds to the lac operator to inhibit transcription in E. coli. This inhibition can be relieved by adding lactose or isopropyl-β-D-thiogalactopyranoside (IPTG).
   6881..6958    -  promoter       lacI promoter: lacI
   6966..7245    -  CDS            TcR (fragment): tetracycline efflux protein; tet; confers resistance to tetracycline
>Addgene plasmid #118677 | pDEST 566-XERICO | addgene full sequence | sequence record 229864 | Addgene NGS Result
TTAATACGACTCACTATAGGGGAATTGTGAGCGGATAACAATTCCCCTCTAGAAATAATTTTGTTTAACT
TTAAGAAGGAGATATACATATGAGATCCCATCACCATCACCATCACGGCAAAATCGAAGAAGGTAAACTG
GTAATCTGGATTAACGGCGATAAAGGCTATAACGGTCTCGCTGAAGTCGGTAAGAAATTCGAGAAAGATA
CCGGAATTAAAGTCACCGTTGAGCATCCGGATAAACTGGAAGAGAAATTCCCACAGGTTGCGGCAACTGG
CGATGGCCCTGACATTATCTTCTGGGCACACGACCGCTTTGGTGGCTACGCTCAATCTGGCCTGTTGGCT
GAAATCACCCCGGACAAAGCGTTCCAGGACAAGCTGTATCCGTTTACCTGGGATGCCGTACGTTACAACG
GCAAGCTGATTGCTTACCCGATCGCTGTTGAAGCGTTATCGCTGATTTATAACAAAGATCTGCTGCCGAA
CCCGCCAAAAACCTGGGAAGAGATCCCGGCGCTGGATAAAGAACTGAAAGCGAAAGGTAAGAGCGCGCTG
ATGTTCAACCTGCAAGAACCGTACTTCACCTGGCCGCTGATTGCTGCTGACGGGGGTTATGCGTTCAAGT
ATGAAAACGGCAAGTACGACATTAAAGACGTGGGCGTGGATAACGCTGGCGCGAAAGCGGGTCTGACCTT
CCTGGTTGACCTGATTAAAAACAAACACATGAATGCAGACACCGATTACTCCATCGCAGAAGCTGCCTTT
AATAAAGGCGAAACAGCGATGACCATCAACGGCCCGTGGGCATGGTCCAACATCGACACCAGCAAAGTGA
ATTATGGTGTAACGGTACTGCCGACCTTCAAGGGTCAACCATCCAAACCGTTCGTTGGCGTGCTGAGCGC
AGGTATTAACGCCGCCAGTCCGAACAAAGAGCTGGCAAAAGAGTTCCTCGAAAACTATCTGCTGACTGAT
GAAGGTCTGGAAGCGGTTAATAAAGACAAACCGCTGGGTGCCGTAGCGCTGAAGTCTTACGAGGAAGAGT
TGGCGAAAGATCCACGTATTGCCGCCACCATGGAAAACGCCCAGAAAGGTGAAATCATGCCGAACATCCC
GCAGATGTCCGCTTTCTGGTATGCCGTGCGTACTGCGGTGATCAACGCCGCCAGCGGTCGTCAGACTGTC
GATGAAGCCCTGAAAGACGCGCAGACTAATTCGGGATCTGATATCACAAGTTTGTACAAAAAAGCAGGCT
CTATGGGTCTATCAAGTCTTCCTGGTCCATCAGAAGGAATGTTATGTGTGATATTAGTTAATACAGCATT
ATCGATCTCCATTGTCAAAGGCATTGTAAGATCATTCCTTGGCATAGTAGGAATCAGTCTCTCGCCGTCT
TCATCCTCGCCTTCTTCGGTGACGGTATCTTCAGAGAATTCATCAACTTCAGAGTCATTTGATTTCCGGG
TCTGCCAACCAGAGAGTTACCTTGAGGAGTTCAGGAACCGGACTCCGACACTGAGGTTTGAGAGCTTGTG
CAGGTGCAAGAAACAGGCAGACAATGAGTGTTCTGTGTGTTTGTCGAAATTCCAAGGGGATTCAGAGATC
AACAAGCTCAAGTGCGGCCATTTGTTTCACAAAACATGCTTGGAGAAATGGATAGACTATTGGAACATCA
CTTGCCCATTGTGTAGGACTCCTCTTGTTGTTGTGCCAGAAGACCATCAGCTTTCTTCTAATGTTTGGTG
AAACCCAGCTTTCTTGTACAAAGTGGTGATATCGCTAGCTAGATAGCTAGAAGCTTGCGGCCGCACAGCT
GTATACACGTGCAAGCCAGCCAGAACTCGCTCCTGAAGACCCAGAGGATCTCGAGCACCACCACCACCAC
CACTAATGTTAATTAAGTTGGGCGTTCCTAGGCTGATAAAACAGAATTTGCCTGGCGGCAGTAGCGCGGT
GGTCCCACCTGACCCCATGCCGAACTCAGAAGTGAAACGCCGTAGCGCCGATGGTAGTGTGGGGTCTCCC
CATGCGAGAGTAGGGAACTGCCAGGCATCAAATAAAACGAAAGGCTCAGTCGAAAGACTGGGCCTTTCGT
TTTATCTGTTGTTTGTCGGTGAACGCTCTCCTGAGTAGGACAAATCCGCCGGGAGCGGATTTGAACGTTG
CGAAGCAACGGCCCGGAGGGTGGCGGGCAGGACGCCCGCCATAAACTGCCAGGCATCAAATTAAGCAGAA
GGCCATCCTGACGGATGGCCTTTTTGCGTTTCTACAAACTCTTTTGTTTATTTTTCTAAATACATTCAAA
TATGTATCCGCTGAGCAATAACTAGCATAACCCCTTGGGGCCTCTAAACGGGTCTTGAGGGGTTTTTTGC
TGAAAGGAGGAACTATATCCGGATTGGCGAATGGG
[124 nt withheld, positions 2416-2539]
C
[91 nt withheld, positions 2541-2631]
A
[49 nt withheld, positions 2633-2681]
CCTTTGACGTTGGAGTCCACGTTCTTT
[37 nt withheld, positions 2709-2745]
ACCCTATCTCGGTCTATTCTTTTGATTTATAAGGGATTTTGCCGATTTCGGCCTATTGGTTAAAAAATGA
GCTGATTTAACAAAAATTTAACGCGAATTTTAACAAAATATTAACGTTTACAATTTCTGGCGGCACGATG
GCATGAGATTATCAAAAAGGATCTTCACCTAGATCCTTTTAAATTAAAAATGAAGTTTTAAATCAATCTA
AAGTATATATGAGTAAACTTGGTCTGACAGTTACCAATGCTTAATCAGTGAGGCACCTATCTCAGCGATC
TGTCTATTTCGTTCATCCATAGTTGCCTGACTCCCCGTCGTGTAGATAACTACGATACGGGAGGGCTTAC
CATCTGGCCCCAGTGCTGCAATGATACCGCGAGACCCACGCTCACCGGCTCCAGATTTATCAGCAATAAA
CCAGCCAGCCGGAAGGGCCGAGCGCAGAAGTGGTCCTGCAACTTTATCCGCCTCCATCCAGTCTATTAAT
TGTTGCCGGGAAGCTAGAGTAAGTAGTTCGCCAGTTAATAGTTTGCGCAACGTTGTTGCCATTGCTACAG
GCATCGTGGTGTCACGCTCGTCGTTTGGTATGGCTTCATTCAGCTCCGGTTCCCAACGATCAAGGCGAGT
TACATGATCCCCCATGTTGTGCAAAAAAGCGGTTAGCTCCTTCGGTCCTCCGATCGTTGTCAGAAGTAAG
TTGGCCGCAGTGTTATCACTCATGGTTATGGCAGCACTGCATAATTCTCTTACTGTCATGCCATCCGTAA
GATGCTTTTCTGTGACTGGTGAGTACTCAACCAAGTCATTCTGAGAATAGTGTATGCGGCGACCGAGTTG
CTCTTGCCCGGCGTCAATACGGGATAATACCGCGCCACATAGCAGAACTTTAAAAGTGCTCATCATTGGA
AAACGTTCTTCGGGGCGAAAACTCTCAAGGATCTTACCGCTGTTGAGATCCAGTTCGATGTAACCCACTC
GTGCACCCAACTGATCTTCAGCATCTTTTACTTTCACCAGCGTTTCTGGGTGAGCAAAAACAGGAAGGCA
AAATGCCGCAAAAAAGGGAATAAGGGCGACACGGAAATGTTGAATACTCATACTCTTCCTTTTTCAATCA
TGATTGAAGCATTTATCAGGGTTATTGTCTCATGAGCGGATACATATTTGAATGTATTTAGAAAAATAAA
CAAATAGGTCATGACCAAAATCCCTTAACGTGAGTTTTCGTTCCACTGAGCGTCAGACCCCGTAGAAAAG
ATCAAAGGATCTTCTTGAGATCCTTTTTTTCTGCGCGTAATCTGCTGCTTGCAAACAAAAAAACCACCGC
TACCAGCGGTGGTTTGTTTGCCGGATCAAGAGCTACCAACTCTTTTTCCGAAGGTAACTGGCTTCAGCAG
AGCGCAGATACCAAATACTGTCCTTCTAGTGTAGCCGTAGTTAGGCCACCACTTCAAGAACTCTGTAGCA
CCGCCTACATACCTCGCTCTGCTAATCCTGTTACCAGTGGCTGCTGCCAGTGGCGATAAGTCGTGTCTTA
CCGGGTTGGACTCAAGACGATAGTTACCGGATAAGGCGCAGCGGTCGGGCTGAACGGGGGGTTCGTGCAC
ACAGCCCAGCTTGGAGCGAACGACCTACACCGAACTGAGATACCTACAGCGTGAGCTATGAGAAAGCGCC
ACGCTTCCCGAAGGGAGAAAGGCGGACAGGTATCCGGTAAGCGGCAGGGTCGGAACAGGAGAGCGCACGA
GGGAGCTTCCAGGGGGAAACGCCTGGTATCTTTATAGTCCTGTCGGGTTTCGCCACCTCTGACTTGAGCG
TCGATTTTTGTGATGCTCGTCAGGGGGGCGGAGCCTATGGAAAAACGCCAGCAACGCGGCCTTTTTACGG
TTCCTGGCCTTTTGCTGGCCTTTTGCTCACATGTTCTTTCCTGCGTTATCCCCTGATTCTGTGGATAACC
GTATTACCGCCTTTGAGTGAGCTGATACCGCTCGCCGCAGCCGAACGACCGAGCGCAGCGAGTCAGTGAG
CGAGGAAGCGGAAGAGCGCCTGATGCGGTATTTTCTCCTTACGCATCTGTGCGGTATTTCACACCGCAAT
GGTGCACTCTCAGTACAATCTGCTCTGATGCCGCATAGTTAAGCCAGTATACACTCCGCTATCGCTACGT
GACTGGGTCATGGCTGCGCCCCGACACCCGCCAACACCCGCTGACGCGCCCTGACGGGCTTGTCTGCTCC
CGGCATCCGCTTACAGACAAGCTGTGACCGTCTCCGGGAGCTGCATGTGTCAGAGGTTTTCACCGTCATC
ACCGAAACGCGCGAGGCAGCTGCGGTAAAGCTCATCAGCGTGGTCGTGAAGCGATTCACAGATGTCTGCC
TGTTCATCCGCGTCCAGCTCGTTGAGTTTCTCCAGAAGCGTTAATGTCTGGCTTCTGATAAAGCGGGCCA
TGTTAAGGGCGGTTTTTTCCTGTTTGGTCACTGATGCCTCCGTGTAAGGGGGATTTCTGTTCATGGGGGT
AATGATACCGATGAAACGAGAGAGGATGCTCACGATACGGGTTACTGATGATGAACATGCCCGGTTACTG
GAACGTTGTGAGGGTAAACAACTGGCGGTATGGATGCGGCGGGACCAGAGAAAAATCACTCAGGGTCAAT
GCCAGCGCTTCGTTAATACAGATGTAGGTGTTCCACAGGGTAGCCAGCAGCATCCTGCGATGCAGATCCG
GAACATAATGGTGCAGGGCGCTGACTTCCGCGTTTCCAGACTTTACGAAACACGGAAACCGAAGACCATT
CATGTTGTTGCTCAGGTCGCAGACGTTTTGCAGCAGCAGTCGCTTCACGTTCGCTCGCGTATCGGTGATT
CATTCTGCTAACCAGTAAGGCAACCCCGCCAGCCTAGCCGGGTCCTCAACGACAGGAGCACGATCATGCT
AGTCATGCCCCGCGCCCACCGGAAGGAGCTGACTGGGTTGAAGGCTCTCAAGGGCATCGGTCGAGATCCC
GGTGCCTAATGAGTGAGCTAACTTACATTAATTGCGTTGCGCTCACTGCCCGCTTTCCAGTCGGGAAACC
TGTCGTGCCAGCTGCATTAATGAATCGGCCAACGCGCGGGGAGAGGCGGTTTGCGTATTGGGCGCCAGGG
TGGTTTTTCTTTTCACCAGTGAGACGGGCAACAGCTGATTGCCCTTCACCGCCTGGCCCTGAGAGAGTTG
CAGCAAGCGGTCCACGCTGGTTTGCCCCAGCAGGCGAAAATCCTGTTTGATGGTGGTTAACGGCGGGATA
TAACATGAGCTGTCTTCGGTATCGTCGTATCCCACTACCGAGATGTCCGCACCAACGCGCAGCCCGGACT
CGGTAATGGCGCGCATTGCGCCCAGCGCCATCTGATCGTTGGCAACCAGCATCGCAGTGGGAACGATGCC
CTCATTCAGCATTTGCATGGTTTGTTGAAAACCGGACATGGCACTCCAGTCGCCTTCCCGTTCCGCTATC
GGCTGAATTTGATTGCGAGTGAGATATTTATGCCAGCCAGCCAGACGCAGACGCGCCGAGACAGAACTTA
ATGGGCCCGCTAACAGCGCGATTTGCTGGTGACCCAATGCGACCAGATGCTCCACGCCCAGTCGCGTACC
GTCTTCATGGGAGAAAATAATACTGTTGATGGGTGTCTGGTCAGAGACATCAAGAAATAACGCCGGAACA
TTAGTGCAGGCAGCTTCCACAGCAATGGCATCCTGGTCATCCAGCGGATAGTTAATGATCAGCCCACTGA
CGCGTTGCGCGAGAAGATTGTGCACCGCCGCTTTACAGGCTTCGACGCCGCTTCGTTCTACCATCGACAC
CACCACGCTGGCACCCAGTTGATCGGCGCGAGATTTAATCGCCGCGACAATTTGCGACGGCGCGTGCAGG
GCCAGACTGGAGGTGGCAACGCCAATCAGCAACGACTGTTTGCCCGCCAGTTGTTGTGCCACGCGGTTGG
GAATGTAATTCAGCTCCGCCATCGCCGCTTCCACTTTTTCCCGCGTTTTCGCAGAAACGTGGCTGGCCTG
GTTCACCACGCGGGAAACGGTCTGATAAGAGACACCGGCATACTCTGCGACATCGTATAACGTTACTGGT
TTCACATTCACCACCCTGAATTGACTCTCTTCCGGGCGCTATCATGCCATACCGCGAAAGGTTTTGCGCC
ATTCGATGGTGTCCGGGATCTCGACGCTCTCCCTTATGCGACTCCTGCATTAGGAAGCAGCCCAGTAGTA
GGTTGAGGCCGTTGAGCACCGCCGCCGCAAGGAATGGTGCATGCAAGGAGATGGCGCCCAACAGTCCCCC
GGCCACGGGGCCTGCCACCATACCCACGCCGAAACAAGCGCTCATGAGCCCGAAGTGGCGAGCCCGATCT
TCCCCATCGGTGATGTCGGCGATATAGGCGCCAGCAACCGCACCTGTGGCGCCGGTGATGCCGGCCACGA
TGCGTCCGGCGTAGAGGATCGAGATCGATCTCGATCCCGCGAAA
